>Addgene plasmid #227933 | pTW358b | addgene full sequence | sequence record 454223 | Addgene NGS Result
GGGCGGAGATTTCCTGGAAGATGCCAGGAAGATACTTAACAGGGAAGTGAGAGGGCCGCGGCAAAGCCGT
TTTTCCATAGGCTCCGCCCCCCTGACAAGCATCACGAAATCTGACGCTCAAATCAGTGGTGGCGAAACCC
GACAGGACTATAAAGATACCAGGCGTTTCCCCCTGGCGGCTCCCTCGTGCGCTCTCCTGTTCCTGCCTTT
CGGTTTACCGGTGTCATTCCGCTGTTATGGCCGCGTTTGTCTCATTCCACGCCTGACACTCAGTTCCGGG
TAGGCAGTTCGCTCCAAGCTGGACTGTATGCACGAACCCCCCGTTCAGTCCGACCGCTGCGCCTTATCCG
GTAACTATCGTCTTGAGTCCAACCCGGAAAGACATGCAAAAGCACCACTGGCAGCAGCCACTGGTAATTG
ATTTAGAGGAGTTAGTCTTGAAGTCATGCGCCGGTTAAGGCTAAACTGAAAGGACAAGTTTTGGTGACTG
CGCTCCTCCAAGCCAGTTACCTCGGTTCAAAGAGTTGGTAGCTCAGAGAACCTTCGAAAAACCGCCCTGC
AAGGCGGTTTTTTCGTTTTCAGAGCAAGATATTACGCGCAGACCAAAACGATCTCAAGAAGATCATCTTA
TTAAGGAGCCCCATACGATATACGAGAGGACATCCGGGCAAATGCAACGAAAGGCTCAGTCGAAAGACTG
GGCCTTTCGTTGCAGACTTAGGGACCCTGATGAAATTCGCCACTTGTTAGTGTAATTCGCTAACTCATCC
TGGCATGTTGCTGTTGATTCTTCAATCAGATCTTTATAAATCAAAAAGATAAAAAATTGGCACGCAAATT
GTATTAACAGTTCAGCAGGACAATCCTGAACGCAGAAATCAAGAGGACAACATTACCTGCAGGTGCAGTA
AGGAGGAAAAAAAAATG
[126 nt withheld, positions 928-1053]
GGTGGATCTGGTGGTAACACGATTAACATCGCTAAGAACGACTTCTCTGACATCGAACTGGCTGCTATCC
CGTTCAACACTCTGGCTGACCATTACGGTGAGCGTTTAGCTCGCGAACAGTTGGCCCTTGAGCATGAGTC
TTACGAGATGGGTGAAGCACGCTTCCGCAAGATGTTTGAGCGTCAACTTAAAGCTGGTGAGGTTGCGGAT
AACGCTGCCGCCAAGCCTCTCATCACTACCCTACTCCCTAAGATGATTGCACGCATCAACGACTGGTTTG
AGGAAGTGAAAGCTAAGCGCGGCAAGCGCCCGACAGCCTTCCAGTTCCTGCAAGAAATCAAGCCGGAAGC
CGTAGCGTACATCACCATTAAGACCACTCTGGCTTGCCTAACCAGTGCTGACAATACAACCGTTCAGGCT
GTAGCAAGCGCAATCGGTCGGGCCATTGAGGACGAGGCTCGCTTCGGTCGTATCCGTGACCTTGAAGCTA
AGCACTTCAAGAAAAACGTTGAGGAACAACTCAACAAGCGCGTAGGGCACGTCTACAAGTAAATTAACGG
CACTGCGAAAAAACCCCGCCGAAGCGGGGTTTTTTGCGAAATATAATGACCCTCTTGATAACCCAAGAGG
GCATTTTTTAATGCCCATGGCGTACGGATCTTAGAAAAACTCATCGAGCATCAAATGAAACTGCAATTTA
TTCATATCAGGATTATCAATACCATATTTTTGAAAAAGCCGTTTCTGTAATGAAGGAGAAAACTCACCGA
GGCAGTTCCATAGGATGGCAAGATCCTGGTATCGGTCTGCGATTCCGACTCGTCCAACATCAATACAACC
TATTAATTTCCCCTCGTCAAAAATAAGGTTATCAAGTGAGAAATCACCATGAGTGACGACTGAATCCGGT
GAGAATGGCAAAAGTTTATGCATTTCTTTCCAGACTTGTTCAACAGGCCAGCCATTACGCTCGTCATCAA
AATCACTCGCATCAACCAAACCGTTATTCATTCGTGATTGCGCCTGAGCGAGACGAAATACGCGATCGCT
GTTAAAAGGACAATTACAAACAGGAATCGAATGCAACCGGCGCAGGAACACTGCCAGCGCATCAACAATA
TTTTCACCTGAATCAGGATATTCTTCTAATACCTGGAATGCTGTTTTCCCGGGGATCGCAGTGGTGAGTA
ACCATGCATCATCAGGAGTACGGATAAAATGCTTGATGGTCGGAAGAGGCATAAATTCCGTCAGCCAGTT
TAGTCTGACCATCTCATCTGTAACATCATTGGCAACGCTACCTTTGCCATGTTTCAGAAACAACTCTGGC
GCATCGGGCTTCCCATACAATCGATAGATTGTCGCACCTGATTGCCCGACATTATCGCGAGCCCATTTAT
ACCCATATAAATCAGCATCCATGTTGGAATTTAATCTCGGCCTAGAGCAAGACGTTTCCCGTTGAATATG
GCTCATAACACCCCTTGTATTACTGTTTATGTAAGCAGACAGTTTTATTGTTCATGAAGAGAAACCTACG
GATCG
Features (pLannotate 1.2.2; 5 found; start..end, strand, type, name):
     72..617     -  rep_origin     p15A ori: Plasmids containing the medium-copy-number p15A origin of replication can be propagated in E. coli cells that contain a second plasmid with the ColE1 origin.
    676..711     -  terminator     rrnB T1 terminator (fragment): Escherichia coli rrnB; transcription terminator T1 from the E. coli rrnB gene
    928..1047    +  CDS            APP (sequence withheld): A4_FELCA - Experimental evidence at protein level: Swiss-Prot protein existence level 1. Functions as a cell surface receptor and performs physiological functions on the surface of neurons relevant to neurite growth, neuronal adhesion and axonogenesis. Interaction between APP molecules on neighboring cells promotes synaptogenesis. Involved in cell mobility and transcription regulation through protein-protein interactions (By similarity). Can promote transcription activation through binding to APBB1-KAT5 and inhibit Notch signaling through interaction with Numb (By similarity). Couples to apopt
   1069..1602    +  CDS            RPOL_BPT7 (fragment): Experimental evidence at protein level: Swiss-Prot protein existence level 1. Highly processive DNA-dependent RNA polymerase that catalyzes the transcription of class II and class III viral genes. Recognizes a specific promoter sequence and enters first into an 'abortive phase' where very short transcripts are synthesized and released before proceeding to the processive transcription of long RNA chains. Unwinds the double-stranded DNA to expose the coding strand for templating. Participates in the initiation of viral DNA replication presumably by making primers accessible to the DNA polymerase
   1714..2529    -  CDS            KanR: aminoglycoside phosphotransferase; aph(3')-Ia; confers resistance to kanamycin in bacteria or G418 (Geneticin®) in eukaryotes
