[The description below was written by a language model from this plasmid's Addgene catalogue record and pLannotate feature annotations shown in this document.]
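Description:
pTW358b is a compact bacterial expression plasmid of about 2.6 kb that produces Aβ42-T7n, a synthetic fusion of the 42-residue amyloid-β peptide to an N-terminal fragment of T7 RNA polymerase. No named backbone is recorded. The annotated sequence shows a p15A origin of replication and a kanamycin resistance gene (aminoglycoside phosphotransferase) for selection in E. coli. The catalogue entry lists the plasmid as high copy, whereas p15A is generally regarded as a medium-copy origin. In practice its main advantage is compatibility with ColE1-type plasmids, so pTW358b can be maintained alongside other constructs in the same cell.

The payload consists of two adjacent open reading frames on the same strand: a short segment matching the amyloid precursor protein, corresponding in length to the Aβ region, followed after a brief gap (presumably a linker) by a roughly 530-nt fragment of T7 RNA polymerase. The automated annotation identifies no promoter or ribosome-binding site upstream of the fusion, so the record does not state how expression is driven. The only other regulatory element detected is a fragment of the rrnB T1 terminator lying between the origin and the insert.

The "T7n" designation and the associated publication, on continuous selection of cyclic peptide inhibitors of protein aggregation, suggest a split T7 RNA polymerase design. In such a system the N-terminal fragment can reconstitute polymerase activity with a complementary C-terminal fragment only if it remains soluble, so Aβ42 aggregation would be coupled to transcriptional output. The record itself states only that the plasmid expresses Aβ42-T7n, and the partner components would have to be supplied from other constructs.
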