Addgene plasmid #227933: pTW358b
Purpose: Express Aβ42-T7n
Depositing lab: Tina Wang. Depositing organization: University of Wisconsin, Madison. Publication: Rapid discovery of cyclic peptide protein aggregation inhibitors by continuous selection. Yang L, Zhang J, Andon JS, Li L, Wang T. Nat Chem Biol. 2025 Jan 13. doi: 10.1038/s41589-024-01823-x. PubMed 39806068.
Backbone
  Vector backbone: n/a
  Vector type: Bacterial Expression
Growth in bacteria
  Bacterial resistance: Kanamycin, 50 μg/mL
  Growth temperature: 37°C
  Growth strain: DH5alpha
  Copy number: High Copy
Gene/Insert
  Gene/Insert name: Aβ42-T7n
  Species: Synthetic
  Cloning method: Other
Terms and licenses: Academic/Nonprofit Terms; Industry Terms: Not Available to Industry
How to cite: pTW358b was a gift from Tina Wang (Addgene plasmid # 227933 ; http://n2t.net/addgene:227933 ; RRID:Addgene_227933)
